Addgene plasmid #236929: pNL[NlucP/NFAT-RE/Hygro] Vector
Purpose: Express NFAT response element in luciferase reporter assay
Depositing lab: Promega Corporation.
Backbone
  Vector backbone: pNL1.1.CMV[Nluc/CMV] Vector
  Vector type: Luciferase
  Selectable markers: Hygromycin
Growth in bacteria
  Bacterial resistance: Ampicillin, 100 μg/mL
  Growth temperature: 37°C
  Growth strain: DH5alpha
  Copy number: High Copy
Gene/Insert
  Gene/Insert name: NFAT
  Species: H. sapiens (human)
  Mutation: None
  Promoter: CMV
  Tag / fusion protein: NanoLuc (R) (N terminal on backbone)
  Cloning method: Other
Terms and licenses: Academic/Nonprofit Terms; Industry Terms
Depositor comments: Please note that this plasmid exists as a multimer. This is not expected to impact the end function of the plasmid. Please refer to the Addgene Blog post on multimers for more information: https://blog.addgene.org/plasmids-101-dimers-and-multimers
How to cite: pNL[NlucP/NFAT-RE/Hygro] Vector was a gift from Promega Corporation (Addgene plasmid # 236929 ; http://n2t.net/addgene:236929 ; RRID:Addgene_236929)
