[The description below was written by a language model from this plasmid's Addgene catalogue record and pLannotate feature annotations shown in this document.]
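Description:
pNL[NlucP/NFAT-RE/Hygro] Vector is a mammalian luciferase reporter plasmid for measuring activity of the NFAT signalling pathway. It is propagated in E. coli on a high-copy ColE1/pUC-type origin with ampicillin selection (AmpR), and it carries a hygromycin B phosphotransferase cassette, driven by the SV40 enhancer/early promoter and ended by a synthetic poly(A) signal, so that stable reporter cell lines can be selected in mammalian cells.

The reporter unit consists of three tandem copies of the NFAT binding site from the human interleukin-2 gene placed immediately upstream of a minimal TATA-box promoter (minP) with low basal activity. This drives human codon-optimised NanoLuc luciferase followed by a fragment of human ornithine decarboxylase, which corresponds to the PEST-type degradation sequence implied by the "NlucP" name. Destabilising the reporter shortens its half-life, so the signal tracks changes in transcription more closely. The transcript is terminated by an SV40 polyadenylation signal. A synthetic poly(A) signal and an RNA polymerase II transcriptional pause site from the human α2-globin gene sit upstream of the response element, which reduces background from read-through transcription originating in the backbone.

The catalogue entry lists CMV as the promoter and describes NanoLuc as an N-terminal tag on an NFAT insert. However, the feature table of the 4,950 nt sequence shows no CMV promoter and no NFAT coding sequence, only the NFAT response elements with minP. The short SV40 large T and TcR fragment annotations appear to be backbone remnants. The depositor notes that the plasmid exists as a multimer, which is not expected to affect function.
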