Features (pLannotate 1.2.2; 17 found; start..end, strand, type, name):
     33..62      +  protein_bind   NFAT binding site: NFAT binding site from the human interleukin 2 (IL-2) gene (Mattila et al., 1990) NFAT transcription factor
     63..92      +  protein_bind   NFAT binding site: NFAT binding site from the human interleukin 2 (IL-2) gene (Mattila et al., 1990) NFAT transcription factor
     93..122     +  protein_bind   NFAT binding site: NFAT binding site from the human interleukin 2 (IL-2) gene (Mattila et al., 1990) NFAT transcription factor
    154..185     +  promoter       minP: minimal TATA-box promoter with low basal activity
    218..730     +  CDS            Nluc: NanoLuc® luciferase human codon-optimized
    743..853     +  CDS            ODC1 (fragment): DCOR_HUMAN - Experimental evidence at protein level: Swiss-Prot protein existence level 1. Catalyzes the first and rate-limiting step of polyamine biosynthesis that converts ornithine into putrescine, which is the precursor for the polyamines, spermidine and spermine. Polyamines are essential for cell proliferation and are implicated in cellular processes, ranging from DNA replication to apoptosis. From Homo sapiens (Human).
    905..1026    -  polyA_signal   SV40 poly(A) signal: SV40 polyadenylation signal
   1052..1183    -  CDS            LT_SV40 (fragment): Experimental evidence at protein level: Swiss-Prot protein existence level 1. Isoform 17kT antigen targets host RBL2 for degradation and promotes cell proliferation. Transactivates host cyclin A promoter through its J domain. From Simian virus 40 (SV40).
   1220..1577    +  promoter       SV40 promoter: SV40 enhancer and early promoter
   1608..2645    +  CDS            HygR: hygromycin B phosphotransferase confers resistance to hygromycin
   2669..2717    +  polyA_signal   poly(A) signal: synthetic polyadenylation signal
   2733..2864    +  CDS            TcR (fragment): tetracycline efflux protein; tet; confers resistance to tetracycline
   3044..3632    -  rep_origin     ori: high-copy-number ColE1/pMB1/pBR322/pUC origin of replication
   3832..4692    -  CDS            AmpR: β-lactamase confers resistance to ampicillin, carbenicillin, and related antibiotics
   4693..4734    -  promoter       AmpR promoter (fragment): bla
   4797..4845    +  polyA_signal   poly(A) signal: synthetic polyadenylation signal
   4859..4950    +  misc_feature   pause site: RNA polymerase II transcriptional pause signal from the human α2 globin gene
>Addgene plasmid #236929 | pNL[NlucP/NFAT-RE/Hygro] Vector | addgene full sequence | sequence record 474673 | Addgene NGS Result
GGCCTAACTGGCCGGTACCTGAGCTCGCTAGCGGAGGAAAAACTGTTTCATACAGAAGGCGTGGAGGAAA
AACTGTTTCATACAGAAGGCGTGGAGGAAAAACTGTTTCATACAGAAGGCGTAGATCTGGCCTCGGCGGC
CAAGCTTAGACACTAGAGGGTATATAATGGAAGCTCGACTTCCAGCTTGGCAATCCGGTACTGTTGGTAA
AGCCACCATGGTCTTCACACTCGAAGATTTCGTTGGGGACTGGCGACAGACAGCCGGCTACAACCTGGAC
CAAGTCCTTGAACAGGGAGGTGTGTCCAGTTTGTTTCAGAATCTCGGGGTGTCCGTAACTCCGATCCAAA
GGATTGTCCTGAGCGGTGAAAATGGGCTGAAGATCGACATCCATGTCATCATCCCGTATGAAGGTCTGAG
CGGCGACCAAATGGGCCAGATCGAAAAAATTTTTAAGGTGGTGTACCCTGTGGATGATCATCACTTTAAG
GTGATCCTGCACTATGGCACACTGGTAATCGACGGGGTTACGCCGAACATGATCGACTATTTCGGACGGC
CGTATGAAGGCATCGCCGTGTTCGACGGCAAAAAGATCACTGTAACAGGGACCCTGTGGAACGGCAACAA
AATTATCGACGAGCGCCTGATCAACCCCGACGGCTCCCTGCTGTTCCGAGTAACCATCAACGGAGTGACC
GGCTGGCGGCTGTGCGAACGCATTCTGGCGAATTCTCACGGCTTTCCGCCTGAGGTTGAAGAGCAAGCCG
CCGGTACATTGCCTATGTCCTGCGCACAAGAAAGCGGTATGGACCGGCACCCAGCCGCTTGTGCTTCAGC
TCGCATCAACGTCTAAGGCCGCGACTCTAGAGTCGGGGCGGCCGGCCGCTTCGAGCAGACATGATAAGAT
ACATTGATGAGTTTGGACAAACCACAACTAGAATGCAGTGAAAAAAATGCTTTATTTGTGAAATTTGTGA
TGCTATTGCTTTATTTGTAACCATTATAAGCTGCAATAAACAAGTTAACAACAACAATTGCATTCATTTT
ATGTTTCAGGTTCAGGGGGAGGTGTGGGAGGTTTTTTAAAGCAAGTAAAACCTCTACAAATGTGGTAAAA
TCGATAAGGATCCGTTTGCGTATTGGGCGCTCTTCCGCTGATCTGCGCAGCACCATGGCCTGAAATAACC
TCTGAAAGAGGAACTTGGTTAGCTACCTTCTGAGGCGGAAAGAACCAGCTGTGGAATGTGTGTCAGTTAG
GGTGTGGAAAGTCCCCAGGCTCCCCAGCAGGCAGAAGTATGCAAAGCATGCATCTCAATTAGTCAGCAAC
CAGGTGTGGAAAGTCCCCAGGCTCCCCAGCAGGCAGAAGTATGCAAAGCATGCATCTCAATTAGTCAGCA
ACCATAGTCCCGCCCCTAACTCCGCCCATCCCGCCCCTAACTCCGCCCAGTTCCGCCCATTCTCCGCCCC
ATGGCTGACTAATTTTTTTTATTTATGCAGAGGCCGAGGCCGCCTCTGCCTCTGAGCTATTCCAGAAGTA
GTGAGGAGGCTTTTTTGGAGGCCTAGGCTTTTGCAAAAAGCTCGATTCTTCTGACACTAGCGCCACCATG
AAGAAGCCCGAACTCACCGCTACCAGCGTTGAAAAATTTCTCATCGAGAAGTTCGACAGTGTGAGCGACC
TGATGCAGTTGTCGGAGGGCGAAGAGAGCCGAGCCTTCAGCTTCGATGTCGGCGGACGCGGCTATGTACT
GCGGGTGAATAGCTGCGCTGATGGCTTCTACAAAGACCGCTACGTGTACCGCCACTTCGCCAGCGCTGCA
CTACCCATCCCCGAAGTGTTGGACATCGGCGAGTTCAGCGAGAGCCTGACATACTGCATCAGTAGACGCG
CCCAAGGCGTTACTCTCCAAGACCTCCCCGAAACAGAGCTGCCTGCTGTGTTACAGCCTGTCGCCGAAGC
TATGGATGCTATTGCCGCCGCCGACCTCAGTCAAACCAGCGGCTTCGGCCCATTCGGGCCCCAAGGCATC
GGCCAGTACACAACCTGGCGGGATTTCATTTGCGCCATTGCTGATCCCCATGTCTACCACTGGCAGACCG
TGATGGACGACACCGTGTCCGCCAGCGTAGCTCAAGCCCTGGACGAACTGATGCTGTGGGCCGAAGACTG
TCCCGAGGTGCGCCACCTCGTCCATGCCGACTTCGGCAGCAACAACGTCCTGACCGACAACGGCCGCATC
ACCGCCGTAATCGACTGGTCCGAAGCTATGTTCGGGGACAGTCAGTACGAGGTGGCCAACATCTTCTTCT
GGCGGCCCTGGCTGGCTTGCATGGAGCAGCAGACTCGCTACTTCGAGCGCCGGCATCCCGAGCTGGCCGG
CAGCCCTCGTCTGCGAGCCTACATGCTGCGCATCGGCCTGGATCAGCTCTACCAGAGCCTCGTGGACGGC
AACTTCGACGATGCTGCCTGGGCTCAAGGCCGCTGCGATGCCATCGTCCGCAGCGGGGCCGGCACCGTCG
GTCGCACACAAATCGCTCGCCGGAGCGCAGCCGTATGGACCGACGGCTGCGTCGAGGTGCTGGCCGACAG
CGGCAACCGCCGGCCCAGTACACGACCGCGCGCTAAGGAGGTAGGTCGAGTTTAAACTCTAGAACCGGTC
ATGGCCGCAATAAAATATCTTTATTTTCATTACATCTGTGTGTTGGTTTTTTGTGTGTTCGAACTAGATG
CTGTCGACCGATGCCCTTGAGAGCCTTCAACCCAGTCAGCTCCTTCCGGTGGGCGCGGGGCATGACTATC
GTCGCCGCACTTATGACTGTCTTCTTTATCATGCAACTCGTAGGACAGGTGCCGGCAGCGCTCTTCCGCT
TCCTCGCTCACTGACTCGCTGCGCTCGGTCGTTCGGCTGCGGCGAGCGGTATCAGCTCACTCAAAGGCGG
TAATACGGTTATCCACAGAATCAGGGGATAACGCAGGAAAGAACATGTGAGCAAAAGGCCAGCAAAAGGC
CAGGAACCGTAAAAAGGCCGCGTTGCTGGCGTTTTTCCATAGGCTCCGCCCCCCTGACGAGCATCACAAA
AATCGACGCTCAAGTCAGAGGTGGCGAAACCCGACAGGACTATAAAGATACCAGGCGTTTCCCCCTGGAA
GCTCCCTCGTGCGCTCTCCTGTTCCGACCCTGCCGCTTACCGGATACCTGTCCGCCTTTCTCCCTTCGGG
AAGCGTGGCGCTTTCTCATAGCTCACGCTGTAGGTATCTCAGTTCGGTGTAGGTCGTTCGCTCCAAGCTG
GGCTGTGTGCACGAACCCCCCGTTCAGCCCGACCGCTGCGCCTTATCCGGTAACTATCGTCTTGAGTCCA
ACCCGGTAAGACACGACTTATCGCCACTGGCAGCAGCCACTGGTAACAGGATTAGCAGAGCGAGGTATGT
AGGCGGTGCTACAGAGTTCTTGAAGTGGTGGCCTAACTACGGCTACACTAGAAGAACAGTATTTGGTATC
TGCGCTCTGCTGAAGCCAGTTACCTTCGGAAAAAGAGTTGGTAGCTCTTGATCCGGCAAACAAACCACCG
CTGGTAGCGGTGGTTTTTTTGTTTGCAAGCAGCAGATTACGCGCAGAAAAAAAGGATCTCAAGAAGATCC
TTTGATCTTTTCTACGGGGTCTGACGCTCAGTGGAACGAAAACTCACGTTAAGGGATTTTGGTCATGAGA
TTATCAAAAAGGATCTTCACCTAGATCCTTTTAAATTAAAAATGAAGTTTTAAATCAATCTAAAGTATAT
ATGAGTAAACTTGGTCTGACAGCGGCCGCAAATGCTAAACCACTGCAGTGGTTACCAGTGCTTGATCAGT
GAGGCACCGATCTCAGCGATCTGCCTATTTCGTTCGTCCATAGTGGCCTGACTCCCCGTCGTGTAGATCA
CTACGATTCGTGAGGGCTTACCATCAGGCCCCAGCGCAGCAATGATGCCGCGAGAGCCGCGTTCACCGGC
CCCCGATTTGTCAGCAATGAACCAGCCAGCAGGGAGGGCCGAGCGAAGAAGTGGTCCTGCTACTTTGTCC
GCCTCCATCCAGTCTATGAGCTGCTGTCGTGATGCTAGAGTAAGAAGTTCGCCAGTGAGTAGTTTCCGAA
GAGTTGTGGCCATTGCTACTGGCATCGTGGTATCACGCTCGTCGTTCGGTATGGCTTCGTTCAACTCTGG
TTCCCAGCGGTCAAGCCGGGTCACATGATCACCCATATTATGAAGAAATGCAGTCAGCTCCTTAGGGCCT
CCGATCGTTGTCAGAAGTAAGTTGGCCGCGGTGTTGTCGCTCATGGTAATGGCAGCACTACACAATTCTC
TTACCGTCATGCCATCCGTAAGATGCTTTTCCGTGACCGGCGAGTACTCAACCAAGTCGTTTTGTGAGTA
GTGTATACGGCGACCAAGCTGCTCTTGCCCGGCGTCTATACGGGACAACACCGCGCCACATAGCAGTACT
TTGAAAGTGCTCATCATCGGGAATCGTTCTTCGGGGCGGAAAGACTCAAGGATCTTGCCGCTATTGAGAT
CCAGTTCGATATAGCCCACTCTTGCACCCAGTTGATCTTCAGCATCTTTTACTTTCACCAGCGTTTCGGG
GTGTGCAAAAACAGGCAAGCAAAATGCCGCAAAGAAGGGAATGAGTGCGACACGAAAATGTTGGATGCTC
ATACTCGTCCTTTTTCAATATTATTGAAGCATTTATCAGGGTTACTAGTACGTCTCTCAAGGATAAGTAA
GTAATATTAAGGTACGGGAGGTATTGGACAGGCCGCAATAAAATATCTTTATTTTCATTACATCTGTGTG
TTGGTTTTTTGTGTGAATCGATAGTACTAACATACGCTCTCCATCAAAACAAAACGAAACAAAACAAACT
AGCAAAATAGGCTGTCCCCAGTGCAAGTGCAGGTGCCAGAACATTTCTCT
